>Addgene plasmid #110835 | pCMV-BE3-2X | addgene full sequence | sequence record 211165 | Addgene NGS Result
GTAAACTGCCCACTTGGCAGTACATCAAGTGTATCATATGCCAAGTACGCCCCCTATTGACGTCAATGAC
GGTAAATGGCCCGCCTGGCATTATGCCCAGTACATGACCTTATGGGACTTTCCTACTTGGCAGTACATCT
ACGTATTAGTCATCGCTATTACCATGGTGATGCGGTTTTGGCAGTACATCAATGGGCGTGGATAGCGGTT
TGACTCACGGGGATTTCCAAGTCTCCACCCCATTGACGTCAATGGGAGTTTGTTTTGGCACCAAAATCAA
CGGGACTTTCCAAAATGTCGTAACAACTCCGCCCCATTGACGCAAATGGGCGGTAGGCGTGTACGGTGGG
AGGTCTATATAAGCAGAGCTGGTTTAGTGAACCGTCAGATCCGCTAGAGATCCGCGGCCGCTAATACGAC
TCACTATAGGGAGAGCCGCCACCATGAGCTCAGAGACTGGCCCAGTGGCTGTGGACCCCACATTGAGACG
GCGGATCGAGCCCCATGAGTTTGAGGTATTCTTCGATCCGAGAGAGCTCCGCAAGGAGACCTGCCTGCTT
TACGAAATTAATTGGGGGGGCCGGCACTCCATTTGGCGACATACATCACAGAACACTAACAAGCACGTCG
AAGTCAACTTCATCGAGAAGTTCACGACAGAAAGATATTTCTGTCCGAACACAAGGTGCAGCATTACCTG
GTTTCTCAGCTGGAGCCCATGCGGCGAATGTAGTAGGGCCATCACTGAATTCCTGTCAAGGTATCCCCAC
GTCACTCTGTTTATTTACATCGCAAGGCTGTACCACCACGCTGACCCCCGCAATCGACAAGGCCTGCGGG
ATTTGATCTCTTCAGGTGTGACTATCCAAATTATGACTGAGCAGGAGTCAGGATACTGCTGGAGAAACTT
TGTGAATTATAGCCCGAGTAATGAAGCCCACTGGCCTAGGTATCCCCATCTGTGGGTACGACTGTACGTT
CTTGAACTGTACTGCATCATACTGGGCCTGCCTCCTTGTCTCAACATTCTGAGAAGGAAGCAGCCACAGC
TGACATTCTTTACCATCGCTCTTCAGTCTTGTCATTACCAGCGACTGCCCCCACACATTCTCTGGGCCAC
CGGGTTGAAAAGCGGCAGCGAGACTCCCCCAAAGAAGAAACGGAAAGTAGGCGGCTCCCCCAAGAAGAAG
CGGAAGGTAGGGACCTCAGAGTCCGCCACACCCGAAAGTGATAAAAAGTATTCTATTGGTTTAGCCATCG
GCACTAATTCCGTTGGATGGGCTGTCATAACCGATGAATACAAAGTACCTTCAAAGAAATTTAAGGTGTT
GGGGAACACAGACCGTCATTCGATTAAAAAGAATCTTATCGGTGCCCTCCTATTCGATAGTGGCGAAACG
GCAGAGGCGACTCGCCTGAAACGAACCGCTCGGAGAAGGTATACACGTCGCAAGAACCGAATATGTTACT
TACAAGAAATTTTTAGCAATGAGATGGCCAAAGTTGACGATTCTTTCTTTCACCGTTTGGAAGAGTCCTT
CCTTGTCGAAGAGGACAAGAAACATGAACGGCACCCCATCTTTGGAAACATAGTAGATGAGGTGGCATAT
CATGAAAAGTACCCAACGATTTATCACCTCAGAAAAAAGCTAGTTGACTCAACTGATAAAGCGGACCTGA
GGTTAATCTACTTGGCTCTTGCCCATATGATAAAGTTCCGTGGGCACTTTCTCATTGAGGGTGATCTAAA
TCCGGACAACTCGGATGTCGACAAACTGTTCATCCAGTTAGTACAAACCTATAATCAGTTGTTTGAAGAG
AACCCTATAAATGCAAGTGGCGTGGATGCGAAGGCTATTCTTAGCGCCCGCCTCTCTAAATCCCGACGGC
TAGAAAACCTGATCGCACAATTACCCGGAGAGAAGAAAAATGGGTTGTTCGGTAACCTTATAGCGCTCTC
ACTAGGCCTGACACCAAATTTTAAGTCGAACTTCGACTTAGCTGAAGATGCCAAATTGCAGCTTAGTAAG
GACACGTACGATGACGATCTCGACAATCTACTGGCACAAATTGGAGATCAGTATGCGGACTTATTTTTGG
CTGCCAAAAACCTTAGCGATGCAATCCTCCTATCTGACATACTGAGAGTTAATACTGAGATTACCAAGGC
GCCGTTATCCGCTTCAATGATCAAAAGGTACGATGAACATCACCAAGACTTGACACTTCTCAAGGCCCTA
GTCCGTCAGCAACTGCCTGAGAAATATAAGGAAATATTCTTTGATCAGTCGAAAAACGGGTACGCAGGTT
ATATTGACGGCGGAGCGAGTCAAGAGGAATTCTACAAGTTTATCAAACCCATATTAGAGAAGATGGATGG
GACGGAAGAGTTGCTTGTAAAACTCAATCGCGAAGATCTACTGCGAAAGCAGCGGACTTTCGACAACGGT
AGCATTCCACATCAAATCCACTTAGGCGAATTGCATGCTATACTTAGAAGGCAGGAGGATTTTTATCCGT
TCCTCAAAGACAATCGTGAAAAGATTGAGAAAATCCTAACCTTTCGCATACCTTACTATGTGGGACCCCT
GGCCCGAGGGAACTCTCGGTTCGCATGGATGACAAGAAAGTCCGAAGAAACGATTACTCCATGGAATTTT
GAGGAAGTTGTCGATAAAGGTGCGTCAGCTCAATCGTTCATCGAGAGGATGACCAACTTTGACAAGAATT
TACCGAACGAAAAAGTATTGCCTAAGCACAGTTTACTTTACGAGTATTTCACAGTGTACAATGAACTCAC
GAAAGTTAAGTATGTCACTGAGGGCATGCGTAAACCCGCCTTTCTAAGCGGAGAACAGAAGAAAGCAATA
GTAGATCTGTTATTCAAGACCAACCGCAAAGTGACAGTTAAGCAATTGAAAGAGGACTACTTTAAGAAAA
TTGAATGCTTCGATTCTGTCGAGATCTCCGGGGTAGAAGATCGATTTAATGCGTCACTTGGTACGTATCA
TGACCTCCTAAAGATAATTAAAGATAAGGACTTCCTGGATAACGAAGAGAATGAAGATATCTTAGAAGAT
ATAGTGTTGACTCTTACCCTCTTTGAAGATCGGGAAATGATTGAGGAAAGACTAAAAACATACGCTCACC
TGTTCGACGATAAGGTTATGAAACAGTTAAAGAGGCGTCGCTATACGGGCTGGGGACGATTGTCGCGGAA
ACTTATCAACGGGATAAGAGACAAGCAAAGTGGTAAAACTATTCTCGATTTTCTAAAGAGCGACGGCTTC
GCCAATAGGAACTTTATGCAGCTGATCCATGATGACTCTTTAACCTTCAAAGAGGATATACAAAAGGCAC
AGGTTTCCGGACAAGGGGACTCATTGCACGAACATATTGCGAATCTTGCTGGTTCGCCAGCCATCAAAAA
GGGCATACTCCAGACAGTCAAAGTAGTGGATGAGCTAGTTAAGGTCATGGGACGTCACAAACCGGAAAAC
ATTGTAATCGAGATGGCACGCGAAAATCAAACGACTCAGAAGGGGCAAAAAAACAGTCGAGAGCGGATGA
AGAGAATAGAAGAGGGTATTAAAGAACTGGGCAGCCAGATCTTAAAGGAGCATCCTGTGGAAAATACCCA
ATTGCAGAACGAGAAACTTTACCTCTATTACCTACAAAATGGAAGGGACATGTATGTTGATCAGGAACTG
GACATAAACCGTTTATCTGATTACGACGTCGATCACATTGTACCCCAATCCTTTTTGAAGGACGATTCAA
TCGACAATAAAGTGCTTACACGCTCGGATAAGAACCGAGGGAAAAGTGACAATGTTCCAAGCGAGGAAGT
CGTAAAGAAAATGAAGAACTATTGGCGGCAGCTCCTAAATGCGAAACTGATAACGCAAAGAAAGTTCGAT
AACTTAACTAAAGCTGAGAGGGGTGGCTTGTCTGAACTTGACAAGGCCGGATTTATTAAACGTCAGCTCG
TGGAAACCCGCCAAATCACAAAGCATGTTGCACAGATACTAGATTCCCGAATGAATACGAAATACGACGA
GAACGATAAGCTGATTCGGGAAGTCAAAGTAATCACTTTAAAGTCAAAATTGGTGTCGGACTTCAGAAAG
GATTTTCAATTCTATAAAGTTAGGGAGATAAATAACTACCACCATGCGCACGACGCTTATCTTAATGCCG
TCGTAGGGACCGCACTCATTAAGAAATACCCGAAGCTAGAAAGTGAGTTTGTGTATGGTGATTACAAAGT
TTATGACGTCCGTAAGATGATCGCGAAAAGCGAACAGGAGATAGGCAAGGCTACAGCCAAATACTTCTTT
TATTCTAACATTATGAATTTCTTTAAGACGGAAATCACTCTGGCAAACGGAGAGATACGCAAACGACCTT
TAATTGAAACCAATGGGGAGACAGGTGAAATCGTATGGGATAAGGGCCGGGACTTCGCGACGGTGAGAAA
AGTTTTGTCCATGCCCCAAGTCAACATAGTAAAGAAAACTGAGGTGCAGACCGGAGGGTTTTCAAAGGAA
TCGATTCTTCCAAAAAGGAATAGTGATAAGCTCATCGCTCGTAAAAAGGACTGGGACCCGAAAAAGTACG
GTGGCTTCGATAGCCCTACAGTTGCCTATTCTGTCCTAGTAGTGGCAAAAGTTGAGAAGGGAAAATCCAA
GAAACTGAAGTCAGTCAAAGAATTATTGGGGATAACGATTATGGAGCGCTCGTCTTTTGAAAAGAACCCC
ATCGACTTCCTTGAGGCGAAAGGTTACAAGGAAGTAAAAAAGGATCTCATAATTAAACTACCAAAGTATA
GTCTGTTTGAGTTAGAAAATGGCCGAAAACGGATGTTGGCTAGCGCCGGAGAGCTTCAAAAGGGGAACGA
ACTCGCACTACCGTCTAAATACGTGAATTTCCTGTATTTAGCGTCCCATTACGAGAAGTTGAAAGGTTCA
CCTGAAGATAACGAACAGAAGCAACTTTTTGTTGAGCAGCACAAACATTATCTCGACGAAATCATAGAGC
AAATTTCGGAATTCAGTAAGAGAGTCATCCTAGCTGATGCCAATCTGGACAAAGTATTAAGCGCATACAA
CAAGCACAGGGATAAACCCATACGTGAGCAGGCGGAAAATATTATCCATTTGTTTACTCTTACCAACCTC
GGCGCTCCAGCCGCATTCAAGTATTTTGACACAACGATAGATCGCAAACGATACACTTCTACCAAGGAGG
TGCTAGACGCGACACTGATTCACCAATCCATCACGGGATTATATGAAACTCGGATAGATTTGTCACAGCT
TGGGGGTGACTCTGGTGGTTCTACTAATCTGTCAGATATTATTGAAAAGGAGACCGGTAAGCAACTGGTT
ATCCAGGAATCCATCCTCATGCTCCCAGAGGAGGTGGAAGAAGTCATTGGGAACAAGCCGGAAAGCGATA
TACTCGTGCACACCGCCTACGACGAGAGCACCGACGAGAATGTCATGCTTCTGACTAGCGACGCCCCTGA
ATACAAGCCTTGGGCTCTGGTCATACAGGATAGCAACGGTGAGAACAAGATTAAGATGCTCTCTGGTGGT
TCTCCCAAGAAGAAGAGGAAAGTCTAACCGGTCATCATCACCATCACCATTGAGTTTAAACCCGCTGATC
AGCCTCGACTGTGCCTTCTAGTTGCCAGCCATCTGTTGTTTGCCCCTCCCCCGTGCCTTCCTTGACCCTG
GAAGGTGCCACTCCCACTGTCCTTTCCTAATAAAATGAGGAAATTGCATCGCATTGTCTGAGTAGGTGTC
ATTCTATTCTGGGGGGTGGGGTGGGGCAGGACAGCAAGGGGGAGGATTGGGAAGACAATAGCAGGCATGC
TGGGGATGCGGTGGGCTCTATGGCTTCTGAGGCGGAAAGAACCAGCTGGGGCTCGATACCGTCGACCTCT
AGCTAGAGCTTGGCGTAATCATGGTCATAGCTGTTTCCTGTGTGAAATTGTTATCCGCTCACAATTCCAC
ACAACATACGAGCCGGAAGCATAAAGTGTAAAGCCTAGGGTGCCTAATGAGTGAGCTAACTCACATTAAT
TGCGTTGCGCTCACTGCCCGCTTTCCAGTCGGGAAACCTGTCGTGCCAGCTGCATTAATGAATCGGCCAA
CGCGCGGGGAGAGGCGGTTTGCGTATTGGGCGCTCTTCCGCTTCCTCGCTCACTGACTCGCTGCGCTCGG
TCGTTCGGCTGCGGCGAGCGGTATCAGCTCACTCAAAGGCGGTAATACGGTTATCCACAGAATCAGGGGA
TAACGCAGGAAAGAACATGTGAGCAAAAGGCCAGCAAAAGGCCAGGAACCGTAAAAAGGCCGCGTTGCTG
GCGTTTTTCCATAGGCTCCGCCCCCCTGACGAGCATCACAAAAATCGACGCTCAAGTCAGAGGTGGCGAA
ACCCGACAGGACTATAAAGATACCAGGCGTTTCCCCCTGGAAGCTCCCTCGTGCGCTCTCCTGTTCCGAC
CCTGCCGCTTACCGGATACCTGTCCGCCTTTCTCCCTTCGGGAAGCGTGGCGCTTTCTCATAGCTCACGC
TGTAGGTATCTCAGTTCGGTGTAGGTCGTTCGCTCCAAGCTGGGCTGTGTGCACGAACCCCCCGTTCAGC
CCGACCGCTGCGCCTTATCCGGTAACTATCGTCTTGAGTCCAACCCGGTAAGACACGACTTATCGCCACT
GGCAGCAGCCACTGGTAACAGGATTAGCAGAGCGAGGTATGTAGGCGGTGCTACAGAGTTCTTGAAGTGG
TGGCCTAACTACGGCTACACTAGAAGAACAGTATTTGGTATCTGCGCTCTGCTGAAGCCAGTTACCTTCG
GAAAAAGAGTTGGTAGCTCTTGATCCGGCAAACAAACCACCGCTGGTAGCGGTGGTTTTTTTGTTTGCAA
GCAGCAGATTACGCGCAGAAAAAAAGGATCTCAAGAAGATCCTTTGATCTTTTCTACGGGGTCTGACGCT
CAGTGGAACGAAAACTCACGTTAAGGGATTTTGGTCATGAGATTATCAAAAAGGATCTTCACCTAGATCC
TTTTAAATTAAAAATGAAGTTTTAAATCAATCTAAAGTATATATGAGTAAACTTGGTCTGACAGTTACCA
ATGCTTAATCAGTGAGGCACCTATCTCAGCGATCTGTCTATTTCGTTCATCCATAGTTGCCTGACTCCCC
GTCGTGTAGATAACTACGATACGGGAGGGCTTACCATCTGGCCCCAGTGCTGCAATGATACCGCGAGACC
CACGCTCACCGGCTCCAGATTTATCAGCAATAAACCAGCCAGCCGGAAGGGCCGAGCGCAGAAGTGGTCC
TGCAACTTTATCCGCCTCCATCCAGTCTATTAATTGTTGCCGGGAAGCTAGAGTAAGTAGTTCGCCAGTT
AATAGTTTGCGCAACGTTGTTGCCATTGCTACAGGCATCGTGGTGTCACGCTCGTCGTTTGGTATGGCTT
CATTCAGCTCCGGTTCCCAACGATCAAGGCGAGTTACATGATCCCCCATGTTGTGCAAAAAAGCGGTTAG
CTCCTTCGGTCCTCCGATCGTTGTCAGAAGTAAGTTGGCCGCAGTGTTATCACTCATGGTTATGGCAGCA
CTGCATAATTCTCTTACTGTCATGCCATCCGTAAGATGCTTTTCTGTGACTGGTGAGTACTCAACCAAGT
CATTCTGAGAATAGTGTATGCGGCGACCGAGTTGCTCTTGCCCGGCGTCAATACGGGATAATACCGCGCC
ACATAGCAGAACTTTAAAAGTGCTCATCATTGGAAAACGTTCTTCGGGGCGAAAACTCTCAAGGATCTTA
CCGCTGTTGAGATCCAGTTCGATGTAACCCACTCGTGCACCCAACTGATCTTCAGCATCTTTTACTTTCA
CCAGCGTTTCTGGGTGAGCAAAAACAGGAAGGCAAAATGCCGCAAAAAAGGGAATAAGGGCGACACGGAA
ATGTTGAATACTCATACTCTTCCTTTTTCAATATTATTGAAGCATTTATCAGGGTTATTGTCTCATGAGC
GGATACATATTTGAATGTATTTAGAAAAATAAACAAATAGGGGTTCCGCGCACATTTCCCCGAAAAGTGC
CACCTGACGTCGACGGATCGGGAGATCGATCTCCCGATCCCCTAGGGTCGACTCTCAGTACAATCTGCTC
TGATGCCGCATAGTTAAGCCAGTATCTGCTCCCTGCTTGTGTGTTGGAGGTCGCTGAGTAGTGCGCGAGC
AAAATTTAAGCTACAACAAGGCAAGGCTTGACCGACAATTGCATGAAGAATCTGCTTAGGGTTAGGCGTT
TTGCGCTGCTTCGCGATGTACGGGCCAGATATACGCGTTGACATTGATTATTGACTAGTTATTAATAGTA
ATCAATTACGGGGTCATTAGTTCATAGCCCATATATGGAGTTCCGCGTTACATAACTTACGGTAAATGGC
CCGCCTGGCTGACCGCCCAACGACCCCCGCCCATTGACGTCAATAATGACGTATGTTCCCATAGTAACGC
CAATAGGGACTTTCCATTGACGTCAATGGGTGGAGTATTTACG
Features (pLannotate 1.2.2; 17 found; start..end, strand, type, name):
    167..370     +  promoter       CMV promoter: human cytomegalovirus (CMV) immediate early promoter
    412..430     +  promoter       T7 promoter: promoter for bacteriophage T7 RNA polymerase
    444..1130    +  CDS            Apobec1: ABEC1_RAT - Experimental evidence at protein level: Swiss-Prot protein existence level 1. Catalytic component of the apolipoprotein B mRNA editing enzyme complex which is responsible for the postranscriptional editing of a CAA codon for Gln to a UAA codon for stop in the APOB mRNA. May also play a role in the epigenetic regulation of gene expression by participating in DNA demethylation. From Rattus norvegicus (Rat).
   1230..5330    +  CDS            Cas9 VQR: Streptococcus pyogenes Cas9 endonuclease with the D1135V/R1335Q/T1337R mutations has an altered recognition specificity for the protospacer adjacent motif (PAM) (Kleinstiver et al., 2015)
   5343..5591    +  CDS            UGI: UNGI_BPPB2 - Experimental evidence at protein level: Swiss-Prot protein existence level 1. This protein binds specifically and reversibly to the host uracil-DNA glycosylase, preventing removal of uracil residues from PBS2 DNA by the host uracil-excision repair system. From Bacillus phage PBS2 (Bacteriophage PBS2).
   5679..5903    +  polyA_signal   bGH poly(A) signal: bovine growth hormone polyadenylation signal
   5907..5928    +  promoter       SV40 promoter (fragment): SV40 enhancer and early promoter
   5933..5949    +  misc_feature   MCS (fragment): pBluescript multiple cloning site
   5998..6014    -  protein_bind   lac operator: The lac repressor binds to the lac operator to inhibit transcription in E. coli. This inhibition can be relieved by adding lactose or isopropyl-β-D-thiogalactopyranoside (IPTG). lac repressor encoded by lacI
   6022..6052    -  promoter       lac promoter: promoter for the E. coli lac operon
   6067..6088    -  protein_bind   CAP binding site: CAP binding activates transcription in the presence of cAMP. E. coli catabolite activator protein
   6101..6193    -  CDS            lacI (fragment): lac repressor; lacI; The lac repressor binds to the lac operator to inhibit transcription in E. coli. This inhibition can be relieved by adding lactose or isopropyl-β-D-thiogalactopyranoside (IPTG).
   6376..6964    -  rep_origin     ori: high-copy-number ColE1/pMB1/pBR322/pUC origin of replication
   7135..7995    -  CDS            AmpR: β-lactamase; bla; confers resistance to ampicillin, carbenicillin, and related antibiotics
   7996..8100    -  promoter       AmpR promoter: bla
   8171..8215    -  misc_feature   bom (fragment): basis of mobility region from pBR322
   8370..166     +  enhancer       CMV enhancer (across the origin): human cytomegalovirus immediate early enhancer
