[The description below was written by a language model from this plasmid's Addgene catalogue record and pLannotate feature annotations shown in this document.]
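Description:
pCMV-BE3-2X is a mammalian expression plasmid (about 8.6 kb) built on a pCMV backbone that carries a variant of the BE3 cytosine base editor. It is propagated in E. coli from a high-copy ColE1/pUC-type origin and selected with ampicillin through the β-lactamase (AmpR) gene. The record lists no mammalian selection marker, and only a short SV40 promoter fragment is annotated. This fits a plasmid intended for transient transfection.

The roughly 5.2 kb synthetic insert is driven by the human CMV immediate-early enhancer and promoter and terminated by the bovine growth hormone polyadenylation signal. A T7 promoter sits just upstream of the coding region and could support in vitro transcription. The open reading frame fuses three parts in order: rat APOBEC1 cytidine deaminase, Streptococcus pyogenes Cas9, and the uracil-DNA glycosylase inhibitor (UGI) from phage PBS2. In this architecture, guide RNA-directed Cas9 positions the deaminase to convert cytosine to uracil in the target window. UGI blocks uracil excision so that the change is retained as a C-to-T edit. The automated annotation labels the Cas9 segment as the VQR PAM variant, but the catalogue entry mentions no such mutations, so this label may simply be a closest-match assignment.

The defining modification is two tandem nuclear localisation signals placed in the XTEN linker between APOBEC1 and Cas9. They fall in the unannotated gap between those two coding features. The coding sequence is explicitly not codon optimised. The plasmid comes from work on optimising base editors for efficient editing in cells, organoids and mice. No guide RNA cassette is present, so the guide must be supplied separately.
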