Addgene plasmid #110835: pCMV-BE3-2X
Purpose: CMV expression vector for BE3-2X construct (not codon optimized)
Depositing lab: Lukas Dow. Depositing organization: Cornell University. Publication: Optimized base editors enable efficient editing in cells, organoids and mice. Zafra MP, Schatoff EM, Katti A, Foronda M, Breinig M, Schweitzer AY, Simon A, Han T, Goswami S, Montgomery E, Thibado J, Kastenhuber ER, Sanchez-Rivera FJ, Shi J, Vakoc CR, Lowe SW, Tschaharganeh DF, Dow LE. Nat Biotechnol. 2018 Jul 3. pii: nbt.4194. doi: 10.1038/nbt.4194. PubMed 29969439.
Backbone
  Vector backbone: pCMV
  Vector type: Mammalian Expression
Growth in bacteria
  Bacterial resistance: Ampicillin, 100 μg/mL
  Growth temperature: 37°C
  Growth strain: DH5alpha
  Copy number: High Copy
Gene/Insert
  Gene/Insert name: BE3-2X (alt name: 2X)
  Species: Synthetic
  Insert size (bp): 5181
  Mutation: 2 tandem NLS sequences in the XTEN linker
  Promoter: CMV
  Cloning method: Gibson Cloning
  Sequencing primers: 5′ CGCAAATGGGCGGTAGGCGTG; 3′ GGAAACAGCTATGACCATG
Terms and licenses: Academic/Nonprofit Terms; Industry Terms: Not Available to Industry
How to cite: pCMV-BE3-2X was a gift from Lukas Dow (Addgene plasmid # 110835 ; http://n2t.net/addgene:110835 ; RRID:Addgene_110835)
